Addgene plasmid #129539: pALS186 (ttTi5605-MCS loxP::C.br.unc-119(+)::loxP)
Purpose: (Empty Backbone) modified pCFJ151 for C. elegans mosSCI at ttTi5605 or compatible sites; floxed C. br. unc-119(+) selection
Depositing lab: Arneet Saltzman. Depositing organization: University of Toronto. Publication: Tools for Mos1-mediated single copy insertion (mosSCI) with excisable unc-119(+) or NeoR (G418) selection cassettes. Aram R, MacGillivray K, Li C, Saltzman A. MicroPubl Biol. 2019 Aug 27;2019. doi: 10.17912/micropub.biology.000146. PubMed 32550440.
Backbone
  Vector backbone: pCFJ151 addgene plasmid #19330
  Vector type: Worm Expression, Cre/Lox ; mos1-mediated Single Copy Insertion (mosSCI)
  Selectable markers: C. br. unc-119(+)
Growth in bacteria
  Bacterial resistance: Ampicillin, 100 μg/mL
  Growth temperature: 37°C
  Growth strain: DH5alpha
  Copy number: High Copy
Gene/Insert
  Cloning method: Gibson Cloning
Terms and licenses: Academic/Nonprofit Terms; Industry Terms: Not Available to Industry
Depositor comments: Addgene QC NGS identified a single nucleotide discrepancy in the unc-119 promoter. The depositing laboratory has confirmed that this should not disrupt plasmid function.
How to cite: pALS186 (ttTi5605-MCS loxP::C.br.unc-119(+)::loxP) was a gift from Arneet Saltzman (Addgene plasmid # 129539 ; http://n2t.net/addgene:129539 ; RRID:Addgene_129539)
