[The description below was written by a language model from this plasmid's Addgene catalogue record and pLannotate feature annotations shown in this document.]
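Description:
pALS186 is an empty targeting backbone for Mos1-mediated single copy insertion (mosSCI) in C. elegans, derived from pCFJ151 and built by Gibson assembly. It is designed to integrate a user-supplied transgene at the ttTi5605 Mos1 site or at compatible landing sites. In bacteria it is a high-copy plasmid carrying a ColE1/pUC-type origin and an ampicillin resistance gene (β-lactamase with its own promoter). Short fragments of lacZα, bom and rop in the feature tables are backbone remnants rather than functional parts.

No gene of interest is present. The payload consists of a multiple cloning site, named in the plasmid title but not annotated in the feature tables, and a C. briggsae unc-119(+) rescue cassette flanked by two loxP sites in the same orientation. The annotation software labels the coding sequence by homology to the C. elegans UNC-119 protein, while the catalogue identifies it as the C. briggsae gene. The homology arms that direct repair at ttTi5605 are not explicitly annotated. A fragment matching a C. elegans protein just upstream of the first loxP site may reflect flanking genomic sequence, though the record does not say so. In use, rescue of the uncoordinated phenotype in unc-119 mutant worms selects for animals carrying the insertion, and Cre recombinase can then excise the floxed marker, leaving a single loxP site beside the transgene.

Two sequence records are provided, a depositor sequence and a slightly longer sequencing result, with matching feature layouts apart from a small offset that first appears at the lacZα fragment. Quality-control sequencing also found a single-nucleotide discrepancy in the unc-119 promoter, which the depositing laboratory states should not disrupt plasmid function.
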