Features (pLannotate 1.2.2; 12 found; start..end, strand, type, name):
    620..636     -  CDS            M13 gene XI (fragment): pXI; XI; phage assembly
   1114..1329    -  CDS            GSLG1_CAEEL (fragment): Experimental evidence at protein level: Swiss-Prot protein existence level 1. From Caenorhabditis elegans.
   1408..1441    +  protein_bind   loxP: Cre-mediated recombination occurs in the 8-bp core sequence (GCATACAT). Cre recombinase
   2302..2319    -  misc_feature   P element 5' end (fragment): No description available
   2430..3272    +  CDS            unc-119: UN119_CAEEL - Experimental evidence at protein level: Swiss-Prot protein existence level 1. Myristoyl-binding protein that acts as a cargo adapter: specifically binds the myristoyl moiety of a subset of N-terminally myristoylated proteins and is required for their localization. Plays a key role in ciliary membrane localization of proteins. Required for the establishment or function of the nervous system. From Caenorhabditis elegans.
   3570..3603    +  protein_bind   loxP: Cre-mediated recombination occurs in the 8-bp core sequence (GCATACAT). Cre recombinase
   5065..5180    +  CDS            lacZα (fragment): LacZα fragment of β-galactosidase; lacZ fragment
   5186..5285    -  misc_feature   bom (fragment): basis of mobility region from pBR322
   5387..5422    -  CDS            rop (fragment): Rop protein, which maintains plasmids at low copy number; rop
   5517..5621    +  promoter       AmpR promoter: bla
   5622..6482    +  CDS            AmpR: β-lactamase; bla; confers resistance to ampicillin, carbenicillin, and related antibiotics
   6653..7241    +  rep_origin     ori: high-copy-number ColE1/pMB1/pBR322/pUC origin of replication
>Addgene plasmid #129539 | pALS186 (ttTi5605-MCS loxP::C.br.unc-119(+)::loxP) | depositor full sequence | sequence record 250732 | pALS186 (ttTi5605-MCS loxP::C.br.unc-119(+)::loxP) sequence 7386 bps
GGGCCCTGTCGGATTATGGGCTCTTCTTTTATCCTCTACTTTCTTTCTAGAAAATGCAAATGTTGAGTCA
GAAATTGCTGAATGGAGTACAACTGCAATGGGTTTAGCTTATGTTTCTGGAACAATTACTGGTGGAATTG
TGATTGAAAAGTAAGGTTATATTTCATTTCAATAAATGTTACCACAGTATAACAAAAACAAGTTACATTG
TTCAGAGTATGTCTGAATGTATTATTATTATTGTATTTGTGCATCAGTACTGTAGTTGTACTGAAGAAGG
GTTTAAAATAATCTCAACGTTTTTAAGACGAGTTAGTGAGAATACGGTCGCAGTTAGGATGTTTGGACAT
AGTTTTATTAGATAATCGTGAACTAACTCACTATAAAAACCCGCTAACTCATTGAATAAGATAGTTTTAA
ACGTTCAAAATTTGAAGACAAAATTGTATGAATAAGTTTACAGAGTTGGTCGACGCAAGCTTCTCCTTCT
CTTCACATTTCTCAATAATTTAGCTCTAATTGCATTCGTATTCTTCGCAAAAATACGTATTCTGATTGAC
CCGATGAAATACGGATGCCTAGTTGCATTGATCATCTACGGTTATACTTATGGGTGAGGTTTTTCAAATA
TATTTTGATTTAATCGAATAATGAAATTTCAGAACTGGAGTTGGTCCAATTTCGTGGTTTATATCCTCTG
AACTGGTACCTCAAAAACATCGTAGTATTGCTCAATCTGTGGCATATTCAATGAATACTGTAATGGTGGT
TATCAGTACATTTACAGTATTACCTCTATATTCCGTTATTGGTAGTTATGCTTTCCTTATTCTATATTCA
ATTCCTTCATTTATAAGTATGCTTATATTATTTCGCTACTTACCGGAAACCAAAGGACGAGAGATTCATG
ATATTGTGAATGAACTTAAAAAAAAATGAAAACCTTTGAAAACGTTCATACGGCCGAAATTTTACTTGAT
CGAGCCAATTGAACTTTTGTTAAGACTTACAGAAAAGTGAGAGATTTTGTTACAAAAAAGTGAGAAAAAA
GCGAAAATGAACAGGAAAAAGAAGAAAAATACACCCGAAGTATCATATAAAAATTAAAAAGATTGTTTGA
CCTGGCGGAACTTTTTTGCAAAAACTCTGAATATCCATGGCACATGCTTCGTGCAAAACAGGATCCAAAT
GAATATCAACAAGAGATTCTTGAAGACGACGAGCCACTTGCTCAGAGCATTGCTTATCTCGAATGAGACC
CTTGTTAAAATCATTTTTCAAACATTATATGACATTGTCGAAATGTCCTCCTGATTCCATGATGGTAGCA
AACTCACTTCGTCTTAAGGCCTTGACTAGAGGGTACCAGAGCTCACCTAGGTATTCCTCGAGACGTACGG
TGCGCGCATAACTTCGTATAGCATACATTATACGAAGTTATCTTTGAGCCAATTTATCCAAGTCCTTGTA
AAAAGTATTCGAAAATTGTTAACGGATAAAATGTTTATTATAATATCAAAAACAATTTGTCAGTTGACCA
CTTTTTGATATATTTGACAGAAACCGGGATGAATTGGCTCAAAGTTAGGGCGCCCTTCTATTACAGGGTT
TCTGATAACAAACCGGTTATTAACTCCCAACAAGGGATGATTTCAATTCATCATGCTCAAATTGACCCAA
ATTAAGTTACATGACAAATTCATCGCCCTTTTCAACTCTTCTTGGCTCATCATCTGTTATTCTGTTCCTA
TTCTGTCTGCACCCTATACCCCTTTGCATACTCTCTCGTCATTCCTTTCTTGGATAGTGTCTTCTTCTCC
CCAGCTCTGCTACTTCTATGACTTGCGCCCGCTGCTTTTCCGCTCGTTCCTCTCCTCTCTGACGTCTTCT
TCTGCTTCTTTTCTCCTTCCTTTTTCCCTTCTCAATCTTCCTCTTTTTCCCATTTCTGTCAATCATTCGA
AGAAGAAGAAGAAGAAGACCCTCATTCATTTCATTTTTTTTTCTGTCGGTGTGTGCTGCTCGGTTAAGAG
TGAGCTCTCTATTCCACGTCTTCTTCTTTTTCTTCTTCGATTCGAATCAATCACTCCACCAAAACGCATT
CGTTTTTGGGATTCACCCCGCGGTTCGCAACAGGTTTCTTTTTCAAATTATTAGCGTTATAAATAGAAAA
ATGGTGGAGTTTCAATAAAAATGATAATTTACAAAGTGTATTTTGATTACATGTACTCAAAAAGGTTGAA
ATTTTTCATACCAGTTTTCCGGAAATCCATCTGATATCATTATCGTATTTTTCTTTTTAAAAATGTTTTC
AAAAAAAAACAAAATATAGCTGGTTATTTGGCACCCTCTAATTACCATTTTCCTGTCACACCACACTCTT
TTCCTTCTTCCACTTCTTTCCGTTTTCAGCCGCTTCCAACCAAACCGATATGAAAGCCGAGCAACAACGA
TCGATTCCACCCGGCTCGGCGACCTTCCCGTCGCAGGTGAGACTCAGAAAACTAGAGAAACCGCTCAACT
AACTCTTGATATCCGATTTCATTCTTTTCTCTTTTCTTTTTGTTGAACTTTTCCATATTTCCAGATGCCA
CGGCCACCACCAAGCACCGAACAAGGAATCACAACGGAATCGGAGCTTGCGAAGAAAGCTCAAATCACTC
CGAACGACGTTTTAGCACTTCCGGGAATCACTCAAGGTATCTTGCTCCCTTTGGATTTCAGTTTAAAACA
TAAATTTAGGATTCTTATGCTCCCCATCTGCGAACATCTATAACATCGAGTTCACCAAGTTCCAAATCCG
TGATCTGGACACTGAGCAAGTGCTTTTCGAGATCGCCAAACCGGAGAACGATCAGGAGAATGATGAGTCG
CCACAGGAGTCGGCAAGATACGTGCGTTATAGATTTGCTCCAAACTTTTTGAAACTCAAAACGGTCGGAG
CAACTGTGGAATTCAAAGTAGGAGACATCCCAATCCATCATTTCCGAATGATCGAACGTCACTTCTTCAA
AGATCGCCTTCTGAAGTGTTTTGACTTTGAATTCGGATTCTGTATTCCGAATTCACGAAACAACTGTGAA
CATATCTATGAGTTCCCTCAACTCTCTCAACAACTCAGTGAGTCATTATTCTAAAAAGTACAATTCAAAA
GACTAATCTCTTTTTCAGTGGACGACATGATCAACAATCCAAACGAGACTCGTTCTGACAGCTTCTATTT
CGTCGATAACAAACTCGTCATGCACAACAAAGCCGACTACTCATATGATGCATAAATATTTAATACAAAA
ATGTTCTGGATAATTATTCTGTCGAATAGAAAAAAAACTCCAAATGTGATTAAATTCCAATAATTCCTGT
CTAGTTTGTTCCTTCCCCTTCCCCTTCTCATGTTCAATGCATTCCTAAGCTTTTCAGTTCCCCCCTTGTT
TCTATATTTTTTCGCTGTCCTGTCACACTCGCTAAAAACACTAATCACACGGAAATCTGTTTTCAATAAA
AACTCCAACTTTAACTCATTTTCAATTTCAACTGAAAGATTTTTTCATTAGAGAATGTCTAGAACTAGGA
TAACTTCGTATAGCATACATTATACGAAGTTATAGATCTGCCCACTAGTGAGTCGTATTATAAGTGCAAG
TAAGATCAGTGTTTGTTTCGATATCAGTCTGTTTCGTAACGGTCTTCTGTATAACTACAAAAAAGAATAA
AAAACCGTATCACAACTGAGAAAAAAGACAAAACTTATTGAACAGTGTTCCTTTCAAAAAATTATTTTGT
AAAAAATCGAGTTTTTCTCCAAAATAACGCACGCAATCAAAAACAAGAAAACTAACGTGTTCTCCTGGGC
GTGGAACTCCTTATCAAGATTACCATTATTGTCTGTCAGAATTGATATTTCAATTATTTCATATCTAGAC
AAACCCGGGTGTCTTGCATTTATTAGTACTGTGAGTTTACATACAAACGAGGCTTACTCAGATAACATAG
AGTCACCTCTAATTAGCAAAAACCCATTTCTAATTAGCTATTTCGACCAGTTCTAAAGTCACCGTAATTA
GAAATGGTTTTTGTAGCTTTTCTAATTAGAAATGACCCCGAGATAAGTGAAATATGGCATTTTCTGGGTT
TTCTAGTAAGAAATGATCCCGCACGTAGTGATTCCGCGTTACAAGCCAAATTCAAATTAAAAAAGTATAT
TACACAATTCAAGTTACATTATTTTCAGGAAACAATGGCGAAGAGCAAAGCAGAGATTCAAAAGGAGGAA
AGAGACAACAGATATGAACGAAGACTTCTTGAAAAGAGAAAGAGACATGAGGTGAGTAACCATGATAATA
AATAATCAAGTAAGGGCTATAGATTTATAAATTCTGGAGTTAACAGTTTCGAAAAAAAGTAGTTTTCATA
TGTGCGAAGGAATATCAAAAATAGGGGAATAGCCTAAACGAGTGAGAAAATTAAATGTTTGTTATTTTTT
CAAAAATGTCTGCAGGGCCGTTATCCTTTCAAATGCACTCTATCAAACATAGATCATATCCATCATATCT
TATCCAGAATTTATATCATATCCAAGATTGAGAGCGTTTCAAGGAAAATCTCAAACAACCATACAATTTT
GTAGATCGACAACAAGGCCTCCACTTCTTCATCGATGGCCTCTGCAGCACCTGCACCACCAAGTTTGTAT
TTTTCATATTAATATAAAGTGAGCCACGCATAGTCGTTTTTAGGATTTTTGCCAGATCGATGTCGCGCAA
ACAGACTGTTTTTTTTTCTTTGAAAGCCGTGCGTGACATGGGCCACGGATTGTAACGCCGCGCTGGATGG
ATAAAAATTTATTCAGTTTTTTAGCCTTTACAAAATATGGTTCGACTACTTTCTTTATTTTTACATTTTT
ATAGGTGCTCATTGAGCTGAGATATTTTGGGTATAATCGGAAAATCGCTGATTTTGGTCATTTTTCTGCA
CTAAAGATTACACAAAAAGTTCAGTATTTAGATTCATTGTTGAAAATTGGGGATGATCTACAGATACATA
TCGCCGTGTTCAAAAACACACGTGCTGGCGTTACCCAACTTAATCGCCTTGCAGCACATCCCCCTTTCGC
CAGCTGGCGTAATAGCGAAGAGGCCCGCACCGATCGCCCTTCCCAACAGTTGCGCAGCCTGAATGGCGAA
TGGCGCCTGATGCGGTATTTTCTCCTTACGCATCTGTGCGGTATTTCACACCGCATATGGTGCACTCTCA
GTACAATCTGCTCTGATGCCGCATAGTTAAGCCAGCCCCGACACCCGCCAACACCCGCTGACGCGCCCTG
ACGGGCTTGTCTGCTCCCGGCATCCGCTTACAGACAAGCTGTGACCGTCTCCGGGAGCTGCATGTGTCAG
AGGTTTTCACCGTCATCACCGAAACGCGCGAGACGAAAGGGCCTCGTGATACGCCTATTTTTATAGGTTA
ATGTCATGATAATAATGGTTTCTTAGACGTCAGGTGGCACTTTTCGGGGAAATGTGCGCGGAACCCCTAT
TTGTTTATTTTTCTAAATACATTCAAATATGTATCCGCTCATGAGACAATAACCCTGATAAATGCTTCAA
TAATATTGAAAAAGGAAGAGTATGAGTATTCAACATTTCCGTGTCGCCCTTATTCCCTTTTTTGCGGCAT
TTTGCCTTCCTGTTTTTGCTCACCCAGAAACGCTGGTGAAAGTAAAAGATGCTGAAGATCAGTTGGGTGC
ACGAGTGGGTTACATCGAACTGGATCTCAACAGCGGTAAGATCCTTGAGAGTTTTCGCCCCGAAGAACGT
TTTCCAATGATGAGCACTTTTAAAGTTCTGCTATGTGGCGCGGTATTATCCCGTATTGACGCCGGGCAAG
AGCAACTCGGTCGCCGCATACACTATTCTCAGAATGACTTGGTTGAGTACTCACCAGTCACAGAAAAGCA
TCTTACGGATGGCATGACAGTAAGAGAATTATGCAGTGCTGCCATAACCATGAGTGATAACACTGCGGCC
AACTTACTTCTGACAACGATCGGAGGACCGAAGGAGCTAACCGCTTTTTTGCACAACATGGGGGATCATG
TAACTCGCCTTGATCGTTGGGAACCGGAGCTGAATGAAGCCATACCAAACGACGAGCGTGACACCACGAT
GCCTGTAGCAATGGCAACAACGTTGCGCAAACTATTAACTGGCGAACTACTTACTCTAGCTTCCCGGCAA
CAATTAATAGACTGGATGGAGGCGGATAAAGTTGCAGGACCACTTCTGCGCTCGGCCCTTCCGGCTGGCT
GGTTTATTGCTGATAAATCTGGAGCCGGTGAGCGTGGGTCTCGCGGTATCATTGCAGCACTGGGGCCAGA
TGGTAAGCCCTCCCGTATCGTAGTTATCTACACGACGGGGAGTCAGGCAACTATGGATGAACGAAATAGA
CAGATCGCTGAGATAGGTGCCTCACTGATTAAGCATTGGTAACTGTCAGACCAAGTTTACTCATATATAC
TTTAGATTGATTTAAAACTTCATTTTTAATTTAAAAGGATCTAGGTGAAGATCCTTTTTGATAATCTCAT
GACCAAAATCCCTTAACGTGAGTTTTCGTTCCACTGAGCGTCAGACCCCGTAGAAAAGATCAAAGGATCT
TCTTGAGATCCTTTTTTTCTGCGCGTAATCTGCTGCTTGCAAACAAAAAAACCACCGCTACCAGCGGTGG
TTTGTTTGCCGGATCAAGAGCTACCAACTCTTTTTCCGAAGGTAACTGGCTTCAGCAGAGCGCAGATACC
AAATACTGTCCTTCTAGTGTAGCCGTAGTTAGGCCACCACTTCAAGAACTCTGTAGCACCGCCTACATAC
CTCGCTCTGCTAATCCTGTTACCAGTGGCTGCTGCCAGTGGCGATAAGTCGTGTCTTACCGGGTTGGACT
CAAGACGATAGTTACCGGATAAGGCGCAGCGGTCGGGCTGAACGGGGGGTTCGTGCACACAGCCCAGCTT
GGAGCGAACGACCTACACCGAACTGAGATACCTACAGCGTGAGCTATGAGAAAGCGCCACGCTTCCCGAA
GGGAGAAAGGCGGACAGGTATCCGGTAAGCGGCAGGGTCGGAACAGGAGAGCGCACGAGGGAGCTTCCAG
GGGGAAACGCCTGGTATCTTTATAGTCCTGTCGGGTTTCGCCACCTCTGACTTGAGCGTCGATTTTTGTG
ATGCTCGTCAGGGGGGCGGAGCCTATGGAAAAACGCCAGCAACGCGGCCTTTTTACGGTTCCTGGTCTTT
TGCTGGCCTTTTGCTCACATGTTCTTTCCTGCGTTATCCCCTGATTCTGTGGATAACCGTATTACCGCCT
TTGAGTGAGCTGATACCAGCGGATAACAATTTCACA
