Features (pLannotate 1.2.2; 12 found; start..end, strand, type, name):
    620..636     -  CDS            M13 gene XI (fragment): pXI; XI; phage assembly
   1114..1329    -  CDS            GSLG1_CAEEL (fragment): Experimental evidence at protein level: Swiss-Prot protein existence level 1. From Caenorhabditis elegans.
   1408..1441    +  protein_bind   loxP: Cre-mediated recombination occurs in the 8-bp core sequence (GCATACAT). Cre recombinase
   2302..2319    -  misc_feature   P element 5' end (fragment): No description available
   2430..3272    +  CDS            unc-119: UN119_CAEEL - Experimental evidence at protein level: Swiss-Prot protein existence level 1. Myristoyl-binding protein that acts as a cargo adapter: specifically binds the myristoyl moiety of a subset of N-terminally myristoylated proteins and is required for their localization. Plays a key role in ciliary membrane localization of proteins. Required for the establishment or function of the nervous system. From Caenorhabditis elegans.
   3570..3603    +  protein_bind   loxP: Cre-mediated recombination occurs in the 8-bp core sequence (GCATACAT). Cre recombinase
   5070..5206    +  CDS            lacZα (fragment): LacZα fragment of β-galactosidase; lacZ fragment
   5212..5311    -  misc_feature   bom (fragment): basis of mobility region from pBR322
   5413..5448    -  CDS            rop (fragment): Rop protein, which maintains plasmids at low copy number; rop
   5543..5647    +  promoter       AmpR promoter: bla
   5648..6508    +  CDS            AmpR: β-lactamase; bla; confers resistance to ampicillin, carbenicillin, and related antibiotics
   6679..7267    +  rep_origin     ori: high-copy-number ColE1/pMB1/pBR322/pUC origin of replication
>Addgene plasmid #129539 | pALS186 (ttTi5605-MCS loxP::C.br.unc-119(+)::loxP) | addgene full sequence | sequence record 258318 | Addgene NGS Result
GGGCCCTGTCGGATTATGGGCTCTTCTTTTATCCTCTACTTTCTTTCTAGAAAATGCAAATGTTGAGTCA
GAAATTGCTGAATGGAGTACAACTGCAATGGGTTTAGCTTATGTTTCTGGAACAATTACTGGTGGAATTG
TGATTGAAAAGTAAGGTTATATTTCATTTCAATAAATGTTACCACAGTATAACAAAAACAAGTTACATTG
TTCAGAGTATGTCTGAATGTATTATTATTATTGTATTTGTGCATCAGTACTGTAGTTGTACTGAAGAAGG
GTTTAAAATAATCTCAACGTTTTTAAGACGAGTTAGTGAGAATACGGTCGCAGTTAGGATGTTTGGACAT
AGTTTTATTAGATAATCGTGAACTAACTCACTATAAAAACCCGCTAACTCATTGAATAAGATAGTTTTAA
ACGTTCAAAATTTGAAGACAAAATTGTATGAATAAGTTTACAGAGTTGGTCGACGCAAGCTTCTCCTTCT
CTTCACATTTCTCAATAATTTAGCTCTAATTGCATTCGTATTCTTCGCAAAAATACGTATTCTGATTGAC
CCGATGAAATACGGATGCCTAGTTGCATTGATCATCTACGGTTATACTTATGGGTGAGGTTTTTCAAATA
TATTTTGATTTAATCGAATAATGAAATTTCAGAACTGGAGTTGGTCCAATTTCGTGGTTTATATCCTCTG
AACTGGTACCTCAAAAACATCGTAGTATTGCTCAATCTGTGGCATATTCAATGAATACTGTAATGGTGGT
TATCAGTACATTTACAGTATTACCTCTATATTCCGTTATTGGTAGTTATGCTTTCCTTATTCTATATTCA
ATTCCTTCATTTATAAGTATGCTTATATTATTTCGCTACTTACCGGAAACCAAAGGACGAGAGATTCATG
ATATTGTGAATGAACTTAAAAAAAAATGAAAACCTTTGAAAACGTTCATACGGCCGAAATTTTACTTGAT
CGAGCCAATTGAACTTTTGTTAAGACTTACAGAAAAGTGAGAGATTTTGTTACAAAAAAGTGAGAAAAAA
GCGAAAATGAACAGGAAAAAGAAGAAAAATACACCCGAAGTATCATATAAAAATTAAAAAGATTGTTTGA
CCTGGCGGAACTTTTTTGCAAAAACTCTGAATATCCATGGCACATGCTTCGTGCAAAACAGGATCCAAAT
GAATATCAACAAGAGATTCTTGAAGACGACGAGCCACTTGCTCAGAGCATTGCTTATCTCGAATGAGACC
CTTGTTAAAATCATTTTTCAAACATTATATGACATTGTCGAAATGTCCTCCTGATTCCATGATGGTAGCA
AACTCACTTCGTCTTAAGGCCTTGACTAGAGGGTACCAGAGCTCACCTAGGTATTCCTCGAGACGTACGG
TGCGCGCATAACTTCGTATAGCATACATTATACGAAGTTATCTTTGAGCCAATTTATCCAAGTCCTTGTA
AAAAGTATTCGAAAATTGTTAACGGATAAAATGTTTATTATAATATCAAAAACAATTTGTCAGTTGACCA
CTTTTTGATATATTTGACAGAAACCGGGATGAATTGGCTCAAAGTTAGGGCGCCCTTCTATTACAGGGTT
TCTGATAACAAACCGGTTATTAACTCCCAACAAGGGATGATTTCAATTCATCATGCTCAAATTGACCCAA
ATTAAGTTACATGACAAATTCATCGCCCTTTTCAACTCTTCTTGGCTCATCATCTGTTATTCTGTTCCTA
TTCTGTCTGCACCCTATACCCCTTTGCATACTCTCTCGTCATTCCTTTCTTGGATAGTGTCTTCTTCTCC
CCAGCTCTGCTACTTCTATGACTTGCGCCCGCTGCTTTTCCGCTCGTTCCTCTCCTCTCTGACGTCTTCT
TCTGCTTCTTTTCTCCTTCCTTTTTCCCTTCTCAATCTTCCTCTTTTTCCCATTTCTGTCAATCATTCGA
AGAAGAAGAAGAAGAAGACCCTCATTCATTTCATTTTTTTTTCTGTCGGTGTGTGCTGCTCGGTTAAGAG
TGAGCTCTCTATTCCACGTCTTCTTCTTTTTCTTCTTCGATTCGAATCAATCACTCCACCAAAACGCATT
CGTTTTTGGGATTCACCCCGCGGTTCGCAATAGGTTTCTTTTTCAAATTATTAGCGTTATAAATAGAAAA
ATGGTGGAGTTTCAATAAAAATGATAATTTACAAAGTGTATTTTGATTACATGTACTCAAAAAGGTTGAA
ATTTTTCATACCAGTTTTCCGGAAATCCATCTGATATCATTATCGTATTTTTCTTTTTAAAAATGTTTTC
AAAAAAAAACAAAATATAGCTGGTTATTTGGCACCCTCTAATTACCATTTTCCTGTCACACCACACTCTT
TTCCTTCTTCCACTTCTTTCCGTTTTCAGCCGCTTCCAACCAAACCGATATGAAAGCCGAGCAACAACGA
TCGATTCCACCCGGCTCGGCGACCTTCCCGTCGCAGGTGAGACTCAGAAAACTAGAGAAACCGCTCAACT
AACTCTTGATATCCGATTTCATTCTTTTCTCTTTTCTTTTTGTTGAACTTTTCCATATTTCCAGATGCCA
CGGCCACCACCAAGCACCGAACAAGGAATCACAACGGAATCGGAGCTTGCGAAGAAAGCTCAAATCACTC
CGAACGACGTTTTAGCACTTCCGGGAATCACTCAAGGTATCTTGCTCCCTTTGGATTTCAGTTTAAAACA
TAAATTTAGGATTCTTATGCTCCCCATCTGCGAACATCTATAACATCGAGTTCACCAAGTTCCAAATCCG
TGATCTGGACACTGAGCAAGTGCTTTTCGAGATCGCCAAACCGGAGAACGATCAGGAGAATGATGAGTCG
CCACAGGAGTCGGCAAGATACGTGCGTTATAGATTTGCTCCAAACTTTTTGAAACTCAAAACGGTCGGAG
CAACTGTGGAATTCAAAGTAGGAGACATCCCAATCCATCATTTCCGAATGATCGAACGTCACTTCTTCAA
AGATCGCCTTCTGAAGTGTTTTGACTTTGAATTCGGATTCTGTATTCCGAATTCACGAAACAACTGTGAA
CATATCTATGAGTTCCCTCAACTCTCTCAACAACTCAGTGAGTCATTATTCTAAAAAGTACAATTCAAAA
GACTAATCTCTTTTTCAGTGGACGACATGATCAACAATCCAAACGAGACTCGTTCTGACAGCTTCTATTT
CGTCGATAACAAACTCGTCATGCACAACAAAGCCGACTACTCATATGATGCATAAATATTTAATACAAAA
ATGTTCTGGATAATTATTCTGTCGAATAGAAAAAAAACTCCAAATGTGATTAAATTCCAATAATTCCTGT
CTAGTTTGTTCCTTCCCCTTCCCCTTCTCATGTTCAATGCATTCCTAAGCTTTTCAGTTCCCCCCTTGTT
TCTATATTTTTTCGCTGTCCTGTCACACTCGCTAAAAACACTAATCACACGGAAATCTGTTTTCAATAAA
AACTCCAACTTTAACTCATTTTCAATTTCAACTGAAAGATTTTTTCATTAGAGAATGTCTAGAACTAGGA
TAACTTCGTATAGCATACATTATACGAAGTTATAGATCTGCCCACTAGTGAGTCGTATTATAAGTGCAAG
TAAGATCAGTGTTTGTTTCGATATCAGTCTGTTTCGTAACGGTCTTCTGTATAACTACAAAAAAGAATAA
AAAACCGTATCACAACTGAGAAAAAAGACAAAACTTATTGAACAGTGTTCCTTTCAAAAAATTATTTTGT
AAAAAATCGAGTTTTTCTCCAAAATAACGCACGCAATCAAAAACAAGAAAACTAACGTGTTCTCCTGGGC
GTGGAACTCCTTATCAAGATTACCATTATTGTCTGTCAGAATTGATATTTCAATTATTTCATATCTAGAC
AAACCCGGGTGTCTTGCATTTATTAGTACTGTGAGTTTACATACAAACGAGGCTTACTCAGATAACATAG
AGTCACCTCTAATTAGCAAAAACCCATTTCTAATTAGCTATTTCGACCAGTTCTAAAGTCACCGTAATTA
GAAATGGTTTTTGTAGCTTTTCTAATTAGAAATGACCCCGAGATAAGTGAAATATGGCATTTTCTGGGTT
TTCTAGTAAGAAATGATCCCGCACGTAGTGATTCCGCGTTACAAGCCAAATTCAAATTAAAAAAGTATAT
TACACAATTCAAGTTACATTATTTTCAGGAAACAATGGCGAAGAGCAAAGCAGAGATTCAAAAGGAGGAA
AGAGACAACAGATATGAACGAAGACTTCTTGAAAAGAGAAAGAGACATGAGGTGAGTAACCATGATAATA
AATAATCAAGTAAGGGCTATAGATTTATAAATTCTGGAGTTAACAGTTTCGAAAAAAAGTAGTTTTCATA
TGTGCGAAGGAATATCAAAAATAGGGGAATAGCCTAAACGAGTGAGAAAATTAAATGTTTGTTATTTTTT
CAAAAATGTCTGCAGGGCCGTTATCCTTTCAAATGCACTCTATCAAACATAGATCATATCCATCATATCT
TATCCAGAATTTATATCATATCCAAGATTGAGAGCGTTTCAAGGAAAATCTCAAACAACCATACAATTTT
GTAGATCGACAACAAGGCCTCCACTTCTTCATCGATGGCCTCTGCAGCACCTGCACCACCAAGTTTGTAT
TTTTCATATTAATATAAAGTGAGCCACGCATAGTCGTTTTTAGGATTTTTGCCAGATCGATGTCGCGCAA
ACAGACTGTTTTTTTTTCTTTGAAAGCCGTGCGTGACATGGGCCACGGATTGTAACGCCGCGCTGGATGG
ATAAAAATTTATTCAGTTTTTTAGCCTTTACAAAATATGGTTCGACTACTTTCTTTATTTTTACATTTTT
ATAGGTGCTCATTGAGCTGAGATATTTTGGGTATAATCGGAAAATCGCTGATTTTGGTCATTTTTCTGCA
CTAAAGATTACACAAAAAGTTCAGTATTTAGATTCATTGTTGAAAATTGGGGATGATCTACAGATACATA
TCGCCGTGTTCAAAAACACACGTGCTGTGACGTCGTGACTGGGGAAAACCCTGGCGTTACCCAACTTAAT
CGCCTTGCAGCACATCCCCCTTTCGCCAGCTGGCGTAATAGCGAAGAGGCCCGCACCGATCGCCCTTCCC
AACAGTTGCGCAGCCTGAATGGCGAATGGCGCCTGATGCGGTATTTTCTCCTTACGCATCTGTGCGGTAT
TTCACACCGCATATGGTGCACTCTCAGTGCAATCTGCTCTGATGCCGCATAGTTAAGCCAGCCCCGACAC
CCGCCAACACCCGCTGACGCGCCCTGACGGGCTTGTCTGCTCCCGGCATCCGCTTACAGACAAGCTGTGA
CCGTCTCCGGGAGCTGCATGTGTCAGAGGTTTTCACCGTCATCACCGAAACGCGCGAGACGAAAGGGCCT
CGTGATACGCCTATTTTTATAGGTTAATGTCATGATAATAATGGTTTCTTAGACGTCAGGTGGCACTTTT
CGGGGAAATGTGCGCGGAACCCCTATTTGTTTATTTTTCTAAATACATTCAAATATGTATCCGCTCATGA
GACAATAACCCTGATAAATGCTTCAATAATATTGAAAAAGGAAGAGTATGAGTATTCAACATTTCCGTGT
CGCCCTTATTCCCTTTTTTGCGGCATTTTGCCTTCCTGTTTTTGCTCACCCAGAAACGCTGGTGAAAGTA
AAAGATGCTGAAGATCAGTTGGGTGCACGAGTGGGTTACATCGAACTGGATCTCAACAGCGGTAAGATCC
TTGAGAGTTTTCGCCCCGAAGAACGTTTTCCAATGATGAGCACTTTTAAAGTTCTGCTATGTGGCGCGGT
ATTATCCCGTATTGACGCCGGGCAAGAGCAACTCGGTCGCCGCATACACTATTCTCAGAATGACTTGGTT
GAGTACTCACCAGTCACAGAAAAGCATCTTACGGATGGCATGACAGTAAGAGAATTATGCAGTGCTGCCA
TAACCATGAGTGATAACACTGCGGCCAACTTACTTCTGACAACGATCGGAGGACCGAAGGAGCTAACCGC
TTTTTTGCACAACATGGGGGATCATGTAACTCGCCTTGATCGTTGGGAACCGGAGCTGAATGAAGCCATA
CCAAACGACGAGCGTGACACCACGATGCCTGTAGCAATGGCAACAACGTTGCGCAAACTATTAACTGGCG
AACTACTTACTCTAGCTTCCCGGCAACAATTAATAGACTGGATGGAGGCGGATAAAGTTGCAGGACCACT
TCTGCGCTCGGCCCTTCCGGCTGGCTGGTTTATTGCTGATAAATCTGGAGCCGGTGAGCGTGGGTCTCGC
GGTATCATTGCAGCACTGGGGTCAGATGGTAAGCCCTCCCGTATCGTAGTTATCTACACGACGGGGAGTC
AGGCAACTATGGATGAACGAAATAGACAGATCGCTGAGATAGGTGCCTCACTGATTAAGCATTGGTAACT
GTCAGACCAAGTTTACTCATATATACTTTAGATTGATTTAAAACTTCATTTTTAATTTAAAAGGATCTAG
GTGAAGATCCTTTTTGATAATCTCATGACCAAAATCCCTTAACGTGAGTTTTCGTTCCACTGAGCGTCAG
ACCCCGTAGAAAAGATCAAAGGATCTTCTTGAGATCCTTTTTTTCTGCGCGTAATCTGCTGCTTGCAAAC
AAAAAAACCACCGCTACCAGCGGTGGTTTGTTTGCCGGATCAAGAGCTACCAACTCTTTTTCCGAAGGTA
ACTGGCTTCAGCAGAGCGCAGATACCAAATACTGTTCTTCTAGTGTAGCCGTAGTTAGGCCACCACTTCA
AGAACTCTGTAGCACCGCCTACATACCTCGCTCTGCTAATCCTGTTACCAGTGGCTGCTGCCAGTGGCGA
TAAGTCGTGTCTTACCGGGTTGGACTCAAGACGATAGTTACCGGATAAGGCGCAGCGGTCGGGCTGAACG
GGGGGTTCGTGCACACAGCCCAGCTTGGAGCGAACGACCTACACCGAACTGAGATACCTACAGCGTGAGC
TATGAGAAAGCGCCACGCTTCCCGAAGGGAGAAAGGCGGACAGGTATCCGGTAAGCGGCAGGGTCGGAAC
AGGAGAGCGCACGAGGGAGCTTCCAGGGGGAAACGCCTGGTATCTTTATAGTCCTGTCGGGTTTCGCCAC
CTCTGACTTGAGCGTCGATTTTTGTGATGCTCGTCAGGGGGGCGGAGCCTATGGAAAAACGCCAGCAACG
CGGCCTTTTTACGGTTCCTGGTCTTTTGCTGGCCTTTTGCTCACATGTTCTTTCCTGCGTTATCCCCTGA
TTCTGTGGATAACCGTATTACCGCCTTTGAGTGAGCTGATACCAGCGGATAACAATTTCACA
